>Addgene plasmid #210302 | EYFP-FKBP-N-WASP | addgene full sequence | sequence record 416393 | Addgene NGS Result
CTTGCCGGTGGTGCAGATGAACTTCAGGGTCAGCTTGCCGTAGGTGGCATCGCCCTCGCCCTCGCCGGAC
ACGCTGAACTTGTGGCCGTTTACGTCGCCGTCCAGCTCGACCAGGATGGGCACCACCCCGGTGAACAGCT
CCTCGCCCTTGCTCACCATGGTGGCGACCGGTAGCGCTAGCGGATCTGACGGTTCACTAAACCAGCTCTG
CTTATATAGACCTCCCACCGTACACGCCTACCGCCCATTTGCGTCAATGGGGCGGAGTTGTTACGACATT
TTGGAAAGTCCCGTTGATTTTGGTGCCAAAACAAACTCCCATTGACGTCAATGGGGTGGAGACTTGGAAA
TCCCCGTGAGTCAAACCGCTATCCACGCCCATTGATGTACTGCCAAAACCGCATCACCATGGTAATAGCG
ATGACTAATACGTAGATGTACTGCCAAGTAGGAAAGTCCCATAAGGTCATGTACTGGGCATAATGCCAGG
CGGGCCATTTACCGTCATTGACGTCAATAGGGGGCGTACTTGGCATATGATACACTTGATGTACTGCCAA
GTGGGCAGTTTACCGTAAATACTCCACCCATTGACGTCAATGGAAAGTCCCTATTGGCGTTACTATGGGA
ACATACGTCATTATTGACGTCAATGGGCGGGGGTCGTTGGGCGGTCAGCCAGGCGGGCCATTTACCGTAA
GTTATGTAACGCGGAACTCCATATATGGGCTATGAACTAATGACCCCGTAATTGATTACTATTAATAACT
AATGCATGGCGGTAATACGGTTATCCACAGAATCAGGGGATAACGCAGGAAAGAACATGTGAGCAAAAGG
CCAGCAAAAGGCCAGGAACCGTAAAAAGGCCGCGTTGCTGGCGTTTTTCCATAGGCTCCGCCCCCCTGAC
GAGCATCACAAAAATCGACGCTCAAGTCAGAGGTGGCGAAACCCGACAGGACTATAAAGATACCAGGCGT
TTCCCCCTGGAAGCTCCCTCGTGCGCTCTCCTGTTCCGACCCTGCCGCTTACCGGATACCTGTCCGCCTT
TCTCCCTTCGGGAAGCGTGGCGCTTTCTCATAGCTCACGCTGTAGGTATCTCAGTTCGGTGTAGGTCGTT
CGCTCCAAGCTGGGCTGTGTGCACGAACCCCCCGTTCAGCCCGACCGCTGCGCCTTATCCGGTAACTATC
GTCTTGAGTCCAACCCGGTAAGACACGACTTATCGCCACTGGCAGCAGCCACTGGTAACAGGATTAGCAG
AGCGAGGTATGTAGGCGGTGCTACAGAGTTCTTGAAGTGGTGGCCTAACTACGGCTACACTAGAAGAACA
GTATTTGGTATCTGCGCTCTGCTGAAGCCAGTTACCTTCGGAAAAAGAGTTGGTAGCTCTTGATCCGGCA
AACAAACCACCGCTGGTAGCGGTGGTTTTTTTGTTTGCAAGCAGCAGATTACGCGCAGAAAAAAAGGATC
TCAAGAAGATCCTTTGATCTTTTCTACGGGGTCTGACGCTCAGTGGAACGAAAACTCACGTTAAGGGATT
TTGGTCATGAGATTATCAAAAAGGATCTTCACCTAGATCCTTTTAAATTAAAAATGAAGTTTTAAATCAA
TCTAAAGTATATATGAGTAACCTGAGGCTATGGCAGGGCCTGCCGCCCCGACGTTGGCTGCGAGCCCTGG
GCCTTCACCCGAACTTGGGGGGTGGGGTGGGGAAAAGGAAGAAACGCGGGCGTATTGGCCCCAATGGGGT
CTCGGTGGGGTATCGACAGAGTGCCAGCCCTGGGACCGAACCCCGCGTTTATGAACAAACGACCCAACAC
CGTGCGTTTTATTCTGTCTTTTTATTGCCGTCATAGCGCGGGTTCCTTCCGGTATTGTCTCCTTCCGTGT
TTCAGTTAGCCTCCCCCTAGGGTGGGCGAAGAACTCCAGCATGAGATCCCCGCGCTGGAGGATCATCCAG
CCGGCGTCCCGGAAAACGATTCCGAAGCCCAACCTTTCATAGAAGGCGGCGGTGGAATCGAAATCTCGTG
ATGGCAGGTTGGGCGTCGCTTGGTCGGTCATTTCGAACCCCAGAGTCCCGCTCAGAAGAACTCGTCAAGA
AGGCGATAGAAGGCGATGCGCTGCGAATCGGGAGCGGCGATACCGTAAAGCACGAGGAAGCGGTCAGCCC
ATTCGCCGCCAAGCTCTTCAGCAATATCACGGGTAGCCAACGCTATGTCCTGATAGCGGTCCGCCACACC
CAGCCGGCCACAGTCGATGAATCCAGAAAAGCGGCCATTTTCCACCATGATATTCGGCAAGCAGGCATCG
CCATGGGTCACGACGAGATCCTCGCCGTCGGGCATGCTCGCCTTGAGCCTGGCGAACAGTTCGGCTGGCG
CGAGCCCCTGATGCTCTTCGTCCAGATCATCCTGATCGACAAGACCGGCTTCCATCCGAGTACGTGCTCG
CTCGATGCGATGTTTCGCTTGGTGGTCGAATGGGCAGGTAGCCGGATCAAGCGTATGCAGCCGCCGCATT
GCATCAGCCATGATGGATACTTTCTCGGCAGGAGCAAGGTGAGATGACAGGAGATCCTGCCCCGGCACTT
CGCCCAATAGCAGCCAGTCCCTTCCCGCTTCAGTGACAACGTCGAGCACAGCTGCGCAAGGAACGCCCGT
CGTGGCCAGCCACGATAGCCGCGCTGCCTCGTCTTGCAGTTCATTCAGGGCACCGGACAGGTCGGTCTTG
ACAAAAAGAACCGGGCGCCCCTGCGCTGACAGCCGGAACACGGCGGCATCAGAGCAGCCGATTGTCTGTT
GTGCCCAGTCATAGCCGAATAGCCTCTCCACCCAAGCGGCCGGAGAACCTGCGTGCAATCCATCTTGTTC
AATCATGCGAAACGATCCTCATCCTGTCTCTTGATCGATCTTTGCAAAAGCCTAGGCCTCCAAAAAAGCC
TCCTCACTACTTCTGGAATAGCTCAGAGGCCGAGGCGGCCTCGGCCTCTGCATAAATAAAAAAAATTAGT
CAGCCATGGGGCGGAGAATGGGCGGAACTGGGCGGAGTTAGGGGCGGGATGGGCGGAGTTAGGGGCGGGA
CTATGGTTGCTGACTAATTGAGATGCATGCTTTGCATACTTCTGCCTGCTGGGGAGCCTGGGGACTTTCC
ACACCTGGTTGCTGACTAATTGAGATGCATGCTTTGCATACTTCTGCCTGCTGGGGAGCCTGGGGACTTT
CCACACCCTAACTGACACACATTCCACAGCTGGTTCTTTCCGCCTCAGGACTCTTCCTTTTTCAATATTA
TTGAAGCATTTATCAGGGTTATTGTCTCATGAGCGGATACATATTTGAATGTATTTAGAAAAATAAACAA
ATAGGGGTTCCGCGCACATTTCCCCGAAAAGTGCCACCTG
[124 nt withheld, positions 3401-3524]
C
[91 nt withheld, positions 3526-3616]
A
[49 nt withheld, positions 3618-3666]
CCTTTGACGTTGGAGTCCACGTTCTTT
[37 nt withheld, positions 3694-3730]
ACCCTATCTCGGTCTATTCTTTTGATTTATAAGGGATTTTGCCGATTTCGGCCTATTGGTTAAAAAATGA
GCTGATTTAACAAAAATTTAACGCGAATTTTAACAAAATATTAACGCTTACAATTTACGCCTTAAGATAC
ATTGATGAGTTTGGACAAACCACAACTAGAATGCAGTGAAAAAAATGCTTTATTTGTGAAATTTGTGATG
CTATTGCTTTATTTGTAACCATTATAAGCTGCAATAAACAAGTTAACAACAACAATTGCATTCATTTTAT
GTTTCAGGTTCAGGGGGAGGTGTGGGAGGTTTTTTAAAGCAAGTAAAACCTCTACAAATGTGGTATGGCT
GATTATGATCAGTTATCTAGATCCGGTGGATCCCGGGCCCGCGGTACCGTCGACTGCAGAATTCGAAGCT
TATCAGTCTTCCCATTCATCATCATCCTCAAAATCTTCATCATCATCTTCATCCTCATCTTCGTCTGAAG
AATGAATGGCTTTGCTCCTCTTCTGCATCACTTCCATTAATGCACCTACAATTCCTGAAGTGGGTGCAGG
TGCTGGTGGTGTAGACTCTGGGGCATCAGTTACAGATTTCAGTTGAATACCCTGTCGTATCTGGTCTAAA
AGTGCATCCCTTCCAGAGCAGGACACCGGCCGACTGTTCTGTTCCACTTTTTTTAGCTGAGCACCCTCTC
TAATTTGATCTAAAAGAGCTGCTTTGCTTCCTGCAGGAGTTGGAACTTGGTGGTCACCATCAGAAGGGAG
GCCAGGGGGAGGTGGTGGCCCTGGTGGAGGTGGAGGTGGCGGCGGAGGTGGTGGTGCCACTGACCCGCTC
ACTGACAGAGGTGGAGGTGGTGGTGGAGGCCCTGAAGGTGCTGAGGAGGGAAGAGCTGGAAGTGGAGGAG
GGTACATCCTGTTTGGCGGTGGTGGAGGGGCTCCTACACCTGGCCTGGATGGAGGCGGTGGTGGCGGTGC
AGCTGTGGGAGCTCTTGAAGGTGGTGGAGGAGGAGCCCCTCTTCCCCTGGCAGGAGGGGGAGGAGGGCCC
GAGCTATGTGGAGGCGGGGGAGGAGGGGGCGGCCCTCCCCTTGATGGTGGTGGAGGTGGTGGTGCTTGCC
TTCGCAGTTCATTTTTAACAGCTTCAACACCTCCTGTTTTTTCAATGAAGTCATATATAACTTTTGATGT
TTCTCTGTCTTTAAGTTGTGCCTCTGAGATTCCACACATATCAAAAAGATTCTTCAATTCTGGATCCAAA
TTATTCAGATCAAAGCCAGTATTCGGATCCCAACCCACATGTCCAATGTGTTGGAAATTGCTTGGTGTTC
CAATATCTGCCTTAGTTAACCTCTTCTTTTTAGCTTTTCCTTTTTTCTTTTCTTTGGTATGGGAGATGTT
GTTGATTTGCGGACCATAAAATCTATTTGTTGTAATTTCTGGATTTTTTATGTCAACTGTTGCCATGGGT
AGATTAGGACCATTTGGGGGGTCTCGTCTTTTCTCAGATTTCCTTTGTCGTCGTCCCAACAAGTCTGTAA
CTGCTTTTCGGAATTTTTTTGCTTCTTCTTCATTGGCAAAATTAAGAGCAACTTGACAGGTATCTCCAGC
AAAGGTATGAAAATATCCTCTAGGACTATTATATACAAAGTTATTGTATAGCTCTTGTTCCCACAATAGT
TTCCCATCCTTGATATCAAATATTCTTAAAAAATAAGATCTCTGTGGATTGTCCTTAACAAGACAAGCAA
CACCACTGCACTTCTTTGACCACATACAGTTCCGATCTGCTGCATATAACTGTACCACTGCCGAAGACAT
GGTCACACATTTCTTGCCGAGGAAGGTGAAGAGGGACTCGTTCTCCTGCGGGGTGAGCAGCAGGGACCCC
ACGTTGGTGACCCTCCGCGGCGGCGGCGGCTGCTGCTGGCCGGAGCTCATGGAAGCTTGAGCTCGAGGAC
CACCAGCACTACCACCAGCACTACCACCAGCACTACCACCAGCACTACCACCAGCACTTTCCAGTTTTAG
AAGCTCCACATCGAAGACGAGAGTGGCATGTGGTGGGATGATGCCTGGGTGCCCAGTGGCACCATAGGCA
TAATCTGGAGATATAGTCAGTTTGGCTCTCTGACCCACACTCATCTGGGCAACCCCTTCTTCCCAGCCTC
GGATCACCTCCTGCTTGCCTAGCATAAACTTAAAGGGCTTGTTTCTGTCCCGGGAGGAATCAAATTTCTT
TCCATCTTCAAGCATCCCGGTGTAGTGCACCACGCAGGTCTGGCCGCGCTTGGGGAAGGTGCGCCCGTCT
CCTGGGGAGATGGTTTCCACCTGCACTCCACCACCAGCACTCTTGTACAGCTCGTCCATGCCGAGAGTGA
TCCCGGCGGCGGTCACGAACTCCAGCAGGACCATGTGATCGCGCTTCTCGTTGGGGTCTTTGCTCAGGGC
GGACTGGTAGCTCAGGTAGTGGTTGTCGGGCAGCAGCACGGGGCCGTCGCCGATGGGGGTGTTCTGCTGG
TAGTGGTCGGCGAGCTGCACGCTGCCGTCCTCGATGTTGTGGCGGATCTTGAAGTTCACCTTGATGCCGT
TCTTCTGCTTGTCGGCCATGATATAGACGTTGTGGCTGTTGTAGTTGTACTCCAGCTTGTGCCCCAGGAT
GTTGCCGTCCTCCTTGAAGTCGATGCCCTTCAGCTCGATGCGGTTCACCAGGGTGTCGCCCTCGAACTTC
ACCTCGGCGCGGGTCTTGTAGTTGCCGTCGTCCTTGAAGAAGATGGTGCGCTCCTGGACGTAGCCTTCGG
GCATGGCGGACTTGAAGAAGTCGTGCTGCTTCATGTGGTCGGGGTAGCGGGCGAAGCACTGCAGGCCGTA
GCCGAAGGTGGTCACGAGGGTGGGCCAGGGCACGGGCAG
Features (pLannotate 1.2.2; 16 found; start..end, strand, type, name):
    204..407     -  promoter       CMV promoter: human cytomegalovirus (CMV) immediate early promoter
    408..711     -  enhancer       CMV enhancer: human cytomegalovirus immediate early enhancer
    886..1474    -  rep_origin     ori: high-copy-number ColE1/pMB1/pBR322/pUC origin of replication
   1696..1712    +  polyA_signal   bGH poly(A) signal (fragment): bovine growth hormone polyadenylation signal
   1803..1850    -  polyA_signal   HSV TK poly(A) signal: herpes simplex virus thymidine kinase polyadenylation signal (Cole and Stacy, 1985)
   1909..2061    -  CDS            ble (fragment): BLE_KLEPN - Experimental evidence at protein level: Swiss-Prot protein existence level 1. Binding protein with a strong affinity to the bleomycin family of antibiotics. Binds to CL990; an antimitotic-antibiotic compound. From Klebsiella pneumoniae.
   2082..2876    -  CDS            NeoR/KanR: aminoglycoside phosphotransferase from Tn5; aph(3')-II (or nptII); confers resistance to neomycin, kanamycin, and G418 (Geneticin®)
   2911..3268    -  promoter       SV40 promoter: SV40 enhancer and early promoter
   3270..3374    -  promoter       AmpR promoter: bla
   3401..3829    +  rep_origin     f1 ori (sequence partly withheld): f1 bacteriophage origin of replication; arrow indicates direction of (+) strand synthesis
   3863..3984    -  polyA_signal   SV40 poly(A) signal: SV40 polyadenylation signal
   4007..4091    -  CDS            large T antigen (fragment): large T antigen from SV40 (simian virus 40)
   4108..4151    -  misc_feature   MCS (fragment): multiple cloning site
   4156..5670    -  CDS            WASL: WASL_BOVIN - Experimental evidence at protein level: Swiss-Prot protein existence level 1. Regulates actin polymerization by stimulating the actin- nucleating activity of the Arp2/3 complex (PubMed:17609109). Involved in various processes, such as mitosis and cytokinesis, via its role in the regulation of actin polymerization. Together with CDC42, involved in the extension and maintenance of the formation of thin, actin-rich surface projections called filopodia. In addition to its role in the cytoplasm, also plays a role in the nucleus by regulating gene transcription, probably by promoting nu
   5749..6069    -  CDS            DmrB: F36V mutant of FK506-binding protein FKBP12 binds synthetic ligands that do not bind wild-type FKBP
   6082..159     -  CDS            EYFP (across the origin): EYFP is a basic (constitutively fluorescent) green/yellow fluorescent protein published in 1996, derived from Aequorea victoria. It is reported to be a very rapidly-maturing weak dimer with high acid sensitivity.
