[The description below was written by a language model from this plasmid's Addgene catalogue record and pLannotate feature annotations shown in this document.]
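Description:
EYFP-FKBP-N-WASP is a mammalian expression plasmid built on the EYFP-C1 backbone that encodes a three-part fusion protein for targeted actin nucleation. It is propagated in E. coli from a high-copy ColE1/pUC-type origin under kanamycin selection. The same NeoR/KanR (Tn5 aminoglycoside phosphotransferase) gene is preceded by both a bacterial promoter and the SV40 enhancer/early promoter and is terminated by the HSV TK polyadenylation signal, so it also allows G418 selection of transfected mammalian cells. An f1 origin is present as well. Short annotated fragments of ble, a bGH poly(A) signal and SV40 large T antigen appear to be backbone remnants or partial matches rather than functional parts.

The payload is driven by the CMV immediate-early enhancer and promoter and terminated by the SV40 poly(A) signal. In the deposited full sequence (6,639 nt) the whole cassette is annotated on the reverse strand, with EYFP spanning the numbering origin. Reading in the direction of transcription, the open reading frame encodes N-terminal EYFP, then an FKBP12 domain, then a roughly 1.5 kb coding sequence matching N-WASP (WASL), an activator of Arp2/3-dependent actin nucleation. The best database match for this segment is the bovine protein, although the catalogue lists the insert as synthetic. The annotation tool labels the FKBP segment as the F36V variant (DmrB), but the catalogue entry calls it only FKBP, so the exact variant is not settled by the record.

FKBP fusions are generally used for chemically induced dimerization, in which a small-molecule ligand recruits the fusion to a partner protein anchored at a chosen site. The record names neither the partner nor the ligand. In keeping with its stated purpose, the construct would let N-WASP be concentrated at a defined intracellular location to trigger local actin polymerization, with EYFP fluorescence reporting its position.
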