Addgene plasmid #210302: EYFP-FKBP-N-WASP
Purpose: targeted actin nucleation
Depositing lab: Takanari Inoue. Depositing organization: Johns Hopkins University and School of Medicine. Publication: ActuAtor, a Listeria-inspired molecular tool for physical manipulation of intracellular organizations through de novo actin polymerization. Nakamura H, Rho E, Lee CT, Itoh K, Deng D, Watanabe S, Razavi S, Matsubayashi HT, Zhu C, Jung E, Rangamani P, Watanabe S, Inoue T. Cell Rep. 2023 Sep 2:113089. doi: 10.1016/j.celrep.2023.113089. PubMed 37734382.
Backbone
  Vector backbone: EYFP-C1
  Vector type: Mammalian Expression
  Selectable markers: Neomycin (select with G418)
Growth in bacteria
  Bacterial resistance: Kanamycin, 50 μg/mL
  Growth temperature: 37°C
  Growth strain: DH5alpha
  Copy number: High Copy
Gene/Insert
  Gene/Insert name: EYFP-FKBP-N-WASP
  Species: Synthetic
  Promoter: CMV
  Tag / fusion protein: EYFP (N terminal on insert)
  Cloning method: Unknown
  Sequencing primers: 5′ CMV-F; 3′ SV40 pA-R
Terms and licenses: Academic/Nonprofit Terms; Industry Terms: Not Available to Industry
How to cite: EYFP-FKBP-N-WASP was a gift from Takanari Inoue (Addgene plasmid # 210302 ; http://n2t.net/addgene:210302 ; RRID:Addgene_210302)
